Addgene plasmid #14354: pAG305GPD-ccdB-DsRed
Purpose: (Empty Backbone)
Depositing lab: Susan Lindquist. Depositing organization: Whitehead Institute for Biomedical Research. Publication: A suite of Gateway cloning vectors for high-throughput genetic analysis in Saccharomyces cerevisiae. Alberti S, Gitler AD, Lindquist S. Yeast. 2007 Oct . 24(10):913-9. 10.1002/yea.1502 PubMed 17583893.
Backbone
  Vector backbone: pRS305
  Vector type: Yeast Expression ; Gateway Destination
  Selectable markers: LEU2
Growth in bacteria
  Bacterial resistance: Chloramphenicol and Ampicillin, 25 & 100 μg/mL
  Growth temperature: 37°C
  Growth strain: ccdB Survival
  Growth instructions: DB3.1, ccdB Survival
  Copy number: Unknown
Gene/Insert
  Gene/Insert name: None
  Tag / fusion protein: DsRed (C terminal on backbone)
  Cloning method: Gateway Cloning
  Sequencing primers: 5′ GPDPro_F
Terms and licenses: Academic/Nonprofit Terms; Industry Terms: Not Available to Industry
Depositor comments: Type of plasmid: integrating. This plasmid contains the Gateway technology from Invitrogen; Invitrogen requires purchasing of Gateway Clonase for carrying out the Gateway recombinational cloning reaction http://www.invitrogen.com Please note that the full plasmid sequence is provided as a reference only, and may not match the exact sequence of the plasmid.
How to cite: pAG305GPD-ccdB-DsRed was a gift from Susan Lindquist (Addgene plasmid # 14354 ; http://n2t.net/addgene:14354 ; RRID:Addgene_14354)
