[The description below was written by a language model from this plasmid's Addgene catalogue record and pLannotate feature annotations shown in this document.]
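Description:
pAG305GPD-ccdB-DsRed is an empty Gateway destination vector for protein expression in Saccharomyces cerevisiae, built on the pRS305 integrating backbone. It has no annotated yeast replication origin, consistent with the depositor's description of it as an integrating plasmid, so it is maintained in yeast by insertion into the genome, and transformants are selected through the LEU2 auxotrophic marker, which is carried with its own promoter. In E. coli it replicates from a high-copy ColE1/pUC-type origin and carries AmpR. An f1 origin and remnants of the pBluescript-style lacZα/MCS region, flanked by T7 and T3 promoters, are also present.

The expression unit is driven by the strong constitutive GPD (TDH3/GAP) promoter and ends with the CYC1 terminator. Between them sits the Gateway cassette: attR1 and attR2 sites flanking a chloramphenicol resistance gene and the ccdB toxin gene. Because CcdB poisons gyrase in ordinary E. coli, the unrecombined vector must be propagated in a ccdB-tolerant strain, with chloramphenicol and ampicillin selecting for retention of the cassette. An LR reaction with an entry clone replaces the cassette with the gene of interest, and ccdB then counterselects against non-recombined plasmid in standard strains.

Immediately downstream of attR2 lies a DsRed coding sequence, annotated as the monomeric DsRed-Monomer variant. An inserted open reading frame that lacks a stop codon and is in frame is therefore expressed as a C-terminal red fluorescent fusion. The vector belongs to a suite of yeast Gateway plasmids designed for high-throughput genetic analysis, and it is suited to stable, constitutive expression of tagged proteins for localisation or expression studies. The depositor notes that the full sequence is a reference and may not match the physical plasmid exactly.
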