Features (pLannotate 1.2.2; 30 found; start..end, strand, type, name):
    137..187     +  misc_feature   bom (fragment): basis of mobility region from pBR322
    200..301     +  CDS            NFS1 (fragment): NFS1_YEAST - Also known as SPL1 From Saccharomyces cerevisiae (strain ATCC 204508 / S288c) (Baker's yeast).
    663..1757    -  CDS            LEU2: 3-isopropylmalate dehydrogenase, required for leucine biosynthesis; S. cerevisiae LEU2; yeast auxotrophic marker
   1770..2174    -  promoter       LEU2 promoter: S. cerevisiae LEU2
   2314..2391    -  CDS            YO192_YEAST (fragment): Experimental evidence at protein level: Swiss-Prot protein existence level 1. From Saccharomyces cerevisiae (strain ATCC 204508 / S288c) (Baker's yeast).
   2421..2473    +  misc_feature   bom (fragment): basis of mobility region from pBR322
   2474..2929    -  rep_origin     f1 ori (sequence partly withheld): f1 bacteriophage origin of replication; arrow indicates direction of (+) strand synthesis
   2937..3094    -  CDS            lacZα (fragment): LacZα fragment of β-galactosidase; lacZ fragment
   3097..3115    +  promoter       T7 promoter: promoter for bacteriophage T7 RNA polymerase
   3140..3784    +  promoter       GAP promoter: S. cerevisiae TDH3; promoter for glyceraldehyde-3-phosphate dehydrogenase
   3790..3810    +  misc_feature   MCS (fragment): pBluescript multiple cloning site
   3814..3938    +  protein_bind   attR1: mutant version of attR; recombination site for the Gateway® LR reaction LR Clonase™
   3963..3993    +  promoter       lac UV5 promoter: E. coli lac promoter with an "up" mutation
   4017..4046    +  promoter       cat promoter (fragment): promoter of the E. coli cat gene encoding chloramphenicol acetyltransferase
   4047..4706    +  CDS            CmR: chloramphenicol acetyltransferase; cat; confers resistance to chloramphenicol
   4888..5046    +  CDS            ccdA (fragment): CCDA_ECO57 - Also known as H, letA. Experimental evidence at protein level: Swiss-Prot protein existence level 1. Antitoxin component of a type II toxin-antitoxin (TA) system which inhibits the post-segregational killing (PSK) of plasmid-free cells, also referred to as a plasmid addiction system. Binds to and blocks the activity of CcdB; will also remove bound CcdB protein from the CcdB-GyrA complex by forming a CcdA-CcdB complex, a process termed rejuvenation. Functions as a transcriptional corepressor for the ccdAB operon, repression also requires CcdB (By similarity). From Escherichia coli
   5051..5353    +  CDS            ccdB: CCDB_ECOLI - Also known as G, letB, letD. Experimental evidence at protein level: Swiss-Prot protein existence level 1. Toxic component of a type II toxin-antitoxin (TA) system, functioning in plasmid maintainence. Responsible for the post- segregational killing (PSK) of plasmid-free cells, also referred to as a plasmid addiction system. Half-life of over 2 hours. Cell killing by CcdB is accompanied by filamentation, defects in chromosome and plasmid segregation, defects in cell division, formation of anucleate cells, decreased DNA synthesis and plasmid loss. Interferes with the activity of DN
   5397..5521    -  protein_bind   attR2: mutant version of attR; recombination site for the Gateway® LR reaction LR Clonase™
   5525..5552    +  misc_feature   MCS (fragment): pBluescript multiple cloning site
   5553..6230    +  CDS            DsRed-Monomer: monomeric derivative of DsRed fluorescent protein (Strongin et al., 2007) mammalian codon-optimized
   6237..6484    +  terminator     CYC1 terminator: S. cerevisiae CYC1; transcription terminator for CYC1
   6507..6525    -  promoter       T3 promoter: promoter for bacteriophage T3 RNA polymerase
   6570..6586    -  protein_bind   lac operator: The lac repressor binds to the lac operator to inhibit transcription in E. coli. This inhibition can be relieved by adding lactose or isopropyl-β-D-thiogalactopyranoside (IPTG). lac repressor encoded by lacI
   6594..6624    -  promoter       lac promoter: promoter for the E. coli lac operon
   6639..6660    -  protein_bind   CAP binding site: CAP binding activates transcription in the presence of cAMP. E. coli catabolite activator protein
   6673..6765    -  CDS            lacI (fragment): lac repressor; lacI; The lac repressor binds to the lac operator to inhibit transcription in E. coli. This inhibition can be relieved by adding lactose or isopropyl-β-D-thiogalactopyranoside (IPTG).
   6948..7536    -  rep_origin     ori: high-copy-number ColE1/pMB1/pBR322/pUC origin of replication
   7707..8567    -  CDS            AmpR: β-lactamase; bla; confers resistance to ampicillin, carbenicillin, and related antibiotics
   8568..8672    -  promoter       AmpR promoter: bla
   8767..35      +  CDS            rop (fragment) (across the origin): Rop protein, which maintains plasmids at low copy number; rop
>Addgene plasmid #14354 | pAG305GPD-ccdB-DsRed | depositor full sequence | sequence record 8017 | Author sequence
TCGCGCGTTTCGGTGATGACGGTGAAAACCTCTGACACATGCAGCTCCCGGAGACGGTCACAGCTTGTCT
GTAAGCGGATGCCGGGAGCAGACAAGCCCGTCAGGGCGCGTCAGCGGGTGTTGGCGGGTGTCGGGGCTGG
CTTAACTATGCGGCATCAGAGCAGATTGTACTGAGAGTGCACCATATCGACTACGTCGTAAGGCCGTTTC
TGACAGAGTAAAATTCTTGAGGGAACTTTCACCATTATGGGAAATGGTTCAAGAAGGTATTGACTTAAAC
TCCATCAAATGGTCAGGTCATTGAGTGTTTTTTATTTGTTGTATTTTTTTTTTTTTAGAGAAAATCCTCC
AATATCAAATTAGGAATCGTAGTTTCATGATTTTCTGTTACACCTAACTTTTTGTGTGGTGCCCTCCTCC
TTGTCAATATTAATGTTAAAGTGCAATTCTTTTTCCTTATCACGTTGAGCCATTAGTATCAATTTGCTTA
CCTGTATTCCTTTACTATCCTCCTTTTTCTCCTTCTTGATAAATGTATGTAGATTGCGTATATAGTTTCG
TCTACCCTATGAACATATTCCATTTTGTAATTTCGTGTCGTTTCTATTATGAATTTCATTTATAAAGTTT
ATGTACAAATATCATAAAAAAAGAGAATCTTTTTAAGCAAGGATTTTCTTAACTTCTTCGGCGACAGCAT
CACCGACTTCGGTGGTACTGTTGGAACCACCTAAATCACCAGTTCTGATACCTGCATCCAAAACCTTTTT
AACTGCATCTTCAATGGCCTTACCTTCTTCAGGCAAGTTCAATGACAATTTCAACATCATTGCAGCAGAC
AAGATAGTGGCGATAGGGTCAACCTTATTCTTTGGCAAATCTGGAGCAGAACCGTGGCATGGTTCGTACA
AACCAAATGCGGTGTTCTTGTCTGGCAAAGAGGCCAAGGACGCAGATGGCAACAAACCCAAGGAACCTGG
GATAACGGAGGCTTCATCGGAGATGATATCACCAAACATGTTGCTGGTGATTATAATACCATTTAGGTGG
GTTGGGTTCTTAACTAGGATCATGGCGGCAGAATCAATCAATTGATGTTGAACCTTCAATGTAGGGAATT
CGTTCTTGATGGTTTCCTCCACAGTTTTTCTCCATAATCTTGAAGAGGCCAAAACATTAGCTTTATCCAA
GGACCAAATAGGCAATGGTGGCTCATGTTGTAGGGCCATGAAAGCGGCCATTCTTGTGATTCTTTGCACT
TCTGGAACGGTGTATTGTTCACTATCCCAAGCGACACCATCACCATCGTCTTCCTTTCTCTTACCAAAGT
AAATACCTCCCACTAATTCTCTGACAACAACGAAGTCAGTACCTTTAGCAAATTGTGGCTTGATTGGAGA
TAAGTCTAAAAGAGAGTCGGATGCAAAGTTACATGGTCTTAAGTTGGCGTACAATTGAAGTTCTTTACGG
ATTTTTAGTAAACCTTGTTCAGGTCTAACACTACCGGTACCCCATTTAGGACCACCCACAGCACCTAACA
AAACGGCATCAACCTTCTTGGAGGCTTCCAGCGCCTCATCTGGAAGTGGGACACCTGTAGCATCGATAGC
AGCACCACCAATTAAATGATTTTCGAAATCGAACTTGACATTGGAACGAACATCAGAAATAGCTTTAAGA
ACCTTAATGGCTTCGGCTGTGATTTCTTGACCAACGTGGTCACCTGGCAAAACGACGATCTTCTTAGGGG
CAGACATAGGGGCAGACATTAGAATGGTATATCCTTGAAATATATATATATATTGCTGAAATGTAAAAGG
TAAGAAAAGTTAGAAAGTAAGACGATTGCTAACCACCTATTGGAAAAAACAATAGGTCCTTAAATAATAT
TGTCAACTTCAAGTATTGTGATGCAAGCATTTAGTCATGAACGCTTCTCTATTCTATATGAAAAGCCGGT
TCCGGCCTCTCACCTTTCCTTTTTCTCCCAATTTTTCAGTTGAAAAAGGTATATGCGTCAGGCGACCTCT
GAAATTAACAAAAAATTTCCAGTCATCGAATTTGATTCTGTGCGATAGCGCCCCTGTGTGTTCTCGTTAT
GTTGAGGAAAAAAATAATGGTTGCTAAGAGATTCGAACTCTTGCATCTTACGATACCTGAGTATTCCCAC
AGTTAACTGCGGTCAAGATATTTCTTGAATCAGGCGCCTTAGACCGCTCGGCCAAACAACCAATTACTTG
TTGAGAAATAGAGTATAATTATCCTATAAATATAACGTTTTTGAACACACATGAACAAGGAAGTACAGGA
CAATTGATTTTGAAGAGAATGTGGATTTTGATGTAATTGTTGGGATTCCATTTTTAATAAGGCAATAATA
TTAGGTATGTGGATATACTAGAAGTTCTCCTCGAGGGTCGATATGCGGTGTGAAATACCGCACAGATGCG
TAAGGAGAAAATACCGCATCAGGAAATTGTAAACGTTAATATTTTGTTAAAATTCGCGTTAAATTTTTGT
TAAATCAGCTCATTTTTTAACCAATAGGCCGAAATCGGCAAAATCCCTTATAAATCAAAAGAATAGACCG
AGATAGGGT
[37 nt withheld, positions 2600-2636]
AAAGAACGTGGACTCCAACGTCAAAGG
[49 nt withheld, positions 2664-2712]
T
[91 nt withheld, positions 2714-2804]
G
[124 nt withheld, positions 2806-2929]
CGCGCCATTCGCCATTCAGGCTGCGCAACTGTTGGGAAGGGCGATCGGTGCGGGCCTCTTCGCTATTACG
CCAGCTGGCGAAGGGGGGATGTGCTGCAAGGCGATTAAGTTGGGTAACGCCAGGGTTTTCCCAGTCACGA
CGTTGTAAAACGACGGCCAGTGAATTGTAATACGACTCACTATAGGGCGAATTGGAGCTCTTCGAGTTTA
TCATTATCAATACTCGCCATTTCAAAGAATACGTAAATAATTAATAGTAGTGATTTTCCTAACTTTATTT
AGTCAAAAAATTAGCCTTTTAATTCTGCTGTAACCCGTACATGCCCAAAATAGGGGGCGGGTTACACAGA
ATATATAACACCGAAGGTGCCTGGGTGAACAGGTTTATTCCTGGCATCCACTAAATATAATGGAGCCCGC
TTTTTAAGCTGGCATCCAGAAAAAAAAAGAATCCCAGCACCAAAATATTGTTTTCTTCACCAACCATCAG
TTCATAGGTCCATTCTCTTAGCGCAACTACAGAGAACAGGGGCACAAACAGGCAAAAAACGGGCACAACC
TCAATGGAGTGATGCAACCTGCCTGGAGTAAATGATGACACAAGGCAATTGACCCACGCATGTATCTATC
TCATTTTCTTACACCTTCTATTACCTTCTGCTCTCTCTGATTTGGAAAAAGCTGAAAAAAAAGGTTGAAA
CCAGTTCCCTGAAATTATTCCCCTACTTGACTAATAAGTATATAAAGACGGTAGGTATTGATTGTAATTC
TGTAAATCTATTTCTTAAACTTCTTAAATTCTACTTTTATAGTTAGTCTTTTTTTTAGTTTTAAAACACC
AGAACTTAGTTTCGACGGATTCTAGAACTAGTGGATCCCCCATCACAAGTTTGTACAAAAAAGCTGAACG
AGAAACGTAAAATGATATAAATATCAATATATTAAATTAGATTTTGCATAAAAAACAGACTACATAATAC
TGTAAAACACAACATATCCAGTCACTATGGCGGCCGCATTAGGCACCCCAGGCTTTACACTTTATGCTTC
CGGCTCGTATAATGTGTGGATTTTGAGTTAGGATCCGTCGAGATTTTCAGGAGCTAAGGAAGCTAAAATG
GAGAAAAAAATCACTGGATATACCACCGTTGATATATCCCAATGGCATCGTAAAGAACATTTTGAGGCAT
TTCAGTCAGTTGCTCAATGTACCTATAACCAGACCGTTCAGCTGGATATTACGGCCTTTTTAAAGACCGT
AAAGAAAAATAAGCACAAGTTTTATCCGGCCTTTATTCACATTCTTGCCCGCCTGATGAATGCTCATCCG
GAATTCCGTATGGCAATGAAAGACGGTGAGCTGGTGATATGGGATAGTGTTCACCCTTGTTACACCGTTT
TCCATGAGCAAACTGAAACGTTTTCATCGCTCTGGAGTGAATACCACGACGATTTCCGGCAGTTTCTACA
CATATATTCGCAAGATGTGGCGTGTTACGGTGAAAACCTGGCCTATTTCCCTAAAGGGTTTATTGAGAAT
ATGTTTTTCGTCTCAGCCAATCCCTGGGTGAGTTTCACCAGTTTTGATTTAAACGTGGCCAATATGGACA
ACTTCTTCGCCCCCGTTTTCACCATGGGCAAATATTATACGCAAGGCGACAAGGTGCTGATGCCGCTGGC
GATTCAGGTTCATCATGCCGTCTGTGATGGCTTCCATGTCGGCAGAATGCTTAATGAATTACAACAGTAC
TGCGATGAGTGGCAGGGCGGGGCGTAAACGCCGCGTGGATCCGGCTTACTAAAAGCCAGATAACAGTATG
CGTATTTGCGCGCTGATTTTTGCGGTATAAGAATATATACTGATATGTATACCCGAAGTATGTCAAAAAG
AGGTATGCTATGAAGCAGCGTATTACAGTGACAGTTGACAGCGACAGCTATCAGTTGCTCAAGGCATATA
TGATGTCAATATCTCCGGTCTGGTAAGCACAACCATGCAGAATGAAGCCCGTCGTCTGCGTGCCGAACGC
TGGAAAGCGGAAAATCAGGAAGGGATGGCTGAGGTCGCCCGGTTTATTGAAATGAACGGCTCTTTTGCTG
ACGAGAACAGGGGCTGGTGAAATGCAGTTTAAGGTTTACACCTATAAAAGAGAGAGCCGTTATCGTCTGT
TTGTGGATGTACAGAGTGATATTATTGACACGCCCGGGCGACGGATGGTGATCCCCCTGGCCAGTGCACG
TCTGCTGTCAGATAAAGTCTCCCGTGAACTTTACCCGGTGGTGCATATCGGGGATGAAAGCTGGCGCATG
ATGACCACCGATATGGCCAGTGTGCCGGTCTCCGTTATCGGGGAAGAAGTGGCTGATCTCAGCCACCGCG
AAAATGACATCAAAAACGCCATTAACCTGATGTTCTGGGGAATATAAATGTCAGGCTCCCTTATACACAG
CCAGTCTGCAGGTCGACCATAGTGACTGGATATGTTGTGTTTTACAGTATTATGTAGTCTGTTTTTTATG
CAAAATCTAATTTAATATATTGATATTTATATCATTTTACGTTTCTCGTTCAGCTTTCTTGTACAAAGTG
GTGATGGGCTGCAGGAATTCGATATCAAGCTTAATGGACAACACCGAGGACGTCATCAAGGAGTTCATGC
AGTTCAAGGTGCGCATGGAGGGCTCCGTGAACGGCCACTACTTCGAGATCGAGGGCGAGGGCGAGGGCAA
GCCCTACGAGGGCACCCAGACCGCCAAGCTGCAGGTGACCAAGGGCGGCCCCCTGCCCTTCGCCTGGGAC
ATCCTGTCCCCCCAGTTCCAGTACGGCTCCAAGGCCTACGTGAAGCACCCCGCCGACATCCCCGACTACA
TGAAGCTGTCCTTCCCCGAGGGCTTCACCTGGGAGCGCTCCATGAACTTCGAGGACGGCGGCGTGGTGGA
GGTGCAGCAGGACTCCTCCCTGCAGGACGGCACCTTCATCTACAAGGTGAAGTTCAAGGGCGTGAACTTC
CCCGCCGACGGCCCCGTAATGCAGAAGAAGACTGCCGGCTGGGAGCCCTCCACCGAGAAGCTGTACCCCC
AGGACGGCGTGCTGAAGGGCGAGATCTCCCACGCCCTGAAGCTGAAGGACGGCGGCCACTACACCTGCGA
CTTCAAGACCGTGTACAAGGCCAAGAAGCCCGTGCAGCTGCCCGGCAACCACTACGTGGACTCCAAGCTG
GACATCACCAACCACAACGAGGACTACACCGTGGTGGAGCAGTACGAGCACGCCGAGGCCCGCCACTCCG
GCTCCCAGTAGCTCGAGTCATGTAATTAGTTATGTCACGCTTACATTCACGCCCTCCCCCCACATCCGCT
CTAACCGAAAAGGAAGGAGTTAGACAACCTGAAGTCTAGGTCCCTATTTATTTTTTTATAGTTATGTTAG
TATTAAGAACGTTATTTATATTTCAAATTTTTCTTTTTTTTCTGTACAGACGCGTGTACGCATGTAACAT
TATACTGAAAACCTTGCTTGAGAAGGTTTTGGGACGCTCGAAGGCTTTAATTTGCGGCCGGTACCCAGCT
TTTGTTCCCTTTAGTGAGGGTTAATTCCGAGCTTGGCGTAATCATGGTCATAGCTGTTTCCTGTGTGAAA
TTGTTATCCGCTCACAATTCCACACAACATAGGAGCCGGAAGCATAAAGTGTAAAGCCTGGGGTGCCTAA
TGAGTGAGGTAACTCACATTAATTGCGTTGCGCTCACTGCCCGCTTTCCAGTCGGGAAACCTGTCGTGCC
AGCTGCATTAATGAATCGGCCAACGCGCGGGGAGAGGCGGTTTGCGTATTGGGCGCTCTTCCGCTTCCTC
GCTCACTGACTCGCTGCGCTCGGTCGTTCGGCTGCGGCGAGCGGTATCAGCTCACTCAAAGGCGGTAATA
CGGTTATCCACAGAATCAGGGGATAACGCAGGAAAGAACATGTGAGCAAAAGGCCAGCAAAAGGCCAGGA
ACCGTAAAAAGGCCGCGTTGCTGGCGTTTTTCCATAGGCTCGGCCCCCCTGACGAGCATCACAAAAATCG
ACGCTCAAGTCAGAGGTGGCGAAACCCGACAGGACTATAAAGATACCAGGCGTTCCCCCCTGGAAGCTCC
CTCGTGCGCTCTCCTGTTCCGACCCTGCCGCTTACCGGATACCTGTCCGCCTTTCTCCCTTCGGGAAGCG
TGGCGCTTTCTCAATGCTCACGCTGTAGGTATCTCAGTTCGGTGTAGGTCGTTCGCTCCAAGCTGGGCTG
TGTGCACGAACCCCCCGTTCAGCCCGACCGCTGCGCCTTATCCGGTAACTATCGTCTTGAGTCCAACCCG
GTAAGACACGACTTATCGCCACTGGCAGCAGCCACTGGTAACAGGATTAGCAGAGCGAGGTATGTAGGCG
GTGCTACAGAGTTCTTGAAGTGGTGGCCTAACTACGGCTACACTAGAAGGACAGTATTTGGTATCTGCGC
TCTGCTGAAGCCAGTTACCTTCGGAAAAAGAGTTGGTAGCTCTTGATCCGGCAAACAAACCACCGCTGGT
AGCGGTGGTTTTTTTGTTTGCAAGCAGCAGATTACGCGCAGAAAAAAAGGATCTCAAGAAGATCCTTTGA
TCTTTTCTACGGGGTCTGACGCTCAGTGGAACGAAAACTCACGTTAAGGGATTTTGGTCATGAGATTATC
AAAAAGGATCTTCACCTAGATCCTTTTAAATTAAAAATGAAGTTTTAAATCAATCTAAAGTATATATGAG
TAAACTTGGTCTGACAGTTACCAATGCTTAATCAGTGAGGCACCTATCTCAGCGATCTGTCTATTTCGTT
CATCCATAGTTGCCTGACTGCCCGTCGTGTAGATAACTACGATACGGGAGGGCTTACCATCTGGCCCCAG
TGCTGCAATGATACCGCGAGACCCACGCTCACCGGCTCCAGATTTATCAGCAATAAACCAGCCAGCCGGA
AGGGCCGAGCGCAGAAGTGGTCCTGCAACTTTATCCGCCTCCATCCAGTCTATTAATTGTTGCCGGGAAG
CTAGAGTAAGTAGTTCGCCAGTTAATAGTTTGCGCAACGTTGTTGCCATTGCTACAGGCATCGTGGTGTC
ACGCTCGTCGTTTGGTATGGCTTCATTCAGCTCCGGTTCCCAACGATCAAGGCGAGTTACATGATCCCCC
ATGTTGTGAAAAAAAGCGGTTAGCTCCTTCGGTCCTCCGATCGTTGTCAGAAGTAAGTTGGCCGCAGTGT
TATCACTCATGGTTATGGCAGCACTGCATAATTCTCTTACTGTCATGCCATCCGTAAGATGCTTTTCTGT
GACTGGTGAGTACTCAACCAAGTCATTCTGAGAATAGTGTATGCGGCGACCGAGTTGCTCTTGCCCGGCG
TCAATACGGGATAATACCGCGCCACATAGCAGAACTTTAAAAGTGCTCATCATTGGAAAACGTTCTTCGG
GGCGAAAACTCTCAAGGATCTTACCGCTGTTGAGATCCAGTTCGATGTAACCCACTCGTGCACCCAACTG
ATCTTCAGCATCTTTTACTTTCACCAGCGTTTCTGGGTGAGCAAAAACAGGAAGGCAAAATGCCGCAAAA
AAGGGAATAAGGGCGACACGGAAATGTTGAATACTCATACTCTTCCTTTTTCAATATTATTGAAGCATTT
ATCAGGGTTATTGTCTCATGAGCGGATACATATTTGAATGTATTTAGAAAAATAAACAAATAGGGGTTCC
GCGCACATTTCCCCGAAAAGTGCCACCTGACGTCTAAGAAACCATTATTATCATGACATTAACCTATAAA
AATAGGCGTATCACGAGGCCCTTTCGTC
