>Addgene plasmid #14354 | pAG305GPD-ccdB-DsRed | addgene partial sequence | sequence record 20945 | 14354 with pRS_marker
CGTCGTTAAGGCCGTTTCTGACAGAGTAAAATTCTTGAGGGAACTTTCACCATTATGGGAAATGGTTCAA
GAAGGTATTGACTTAAACTCCATCAAATGGTCAGGTCATTGAGTGTTTTTTATTTGTTGTATTTTTTTTT
TTTTAGAGAAAATCCTCCAATATATAAATTAGGAATCATAGTTTCATGATTTTCTGTTACACCTAACTTT
TTGTGTGGTGCCCTCCTCCTTGTCAATATTAATGTTAAAGTGCAATTCTTTTTCCTTATCACGTTGAGCC
ATTAGTATCAATTTGCTTACCTGTATTCCTTTACATCCTCCTTTTTCTCCTTCTTGATAAATGTATGTAG
ATTGCGTATATAGTTTCGTCTACCCTATGAACATATTCCATTTTGTAATTTCGTGTCGTTTCTATTATGA
ATTTCATTTATAAAGTTTATGTACAAATATCATAAAAAAAGAGAATCTTTTTAAGCAAGGATTTTCTTAA
CTTCTTCGGCGACAGCATCACCGACTTCGGTGGTACTGTTGGAACCACCTAAATCACCAGTTCTGATACC
TGCATCCAAAACCTTTTTAACTGCATCTTCAATGGCCTTACC
