>Addgene plasmid #14354 | pAG305GPD-ccdB-DsRed | addgene partial sequence | sequence record 20946 | 14354 with GW5
GGGGTGCCTAATGCGGCCGCCATAGTGACTGGATATGTTGTGTTTTACAGTATTATGTAGTCTGTTTTTT
ATGCAAAATCTAATTTAATATATTGATATTTATATCATTTTACGTTTCTCGTTCAGCTTTTTTGTACAAA
CTTGTGATGGGGGATCCACTAGTTCTAGAATCCGTCGAAACTAAGTTCTGGTGTTTTAAAACTAAAAAAA
AGACTAACTATAAAAGTAGAATTTAAGAAGTTTAAGAAATAGATTTACAGAATTACAATCAATACCTACC
GTCTTTATATACTTATTAGTCAAGTAGGGGAATAATTTCAGGGAACTGGTTTCAACCTTTTTTTTCAGCT
TTTTCCAAATCAGAGAGAGCAGAAGGTAATAGAAGGTGTAAGAAAATGAGATAGATACATGCGTGGGTCA
ATTGCCTTGTGTCATCATTTACTCCAGGCAGGTTGCATCACTCCATTGAGGTTGTGCCCGTTTTTTGCCT
GTTTGTGCCCCTGTTCTCTGTAGTTGCGCTAAGAGAATGGACCTATGAACTGATGGTTGGTGAAGAAAAC
AATATTTTGGTGCTGGGATTCTTTTTTTTTCTGGATGCCAGCTTAAAAAGCGGGCTCCATTATATTTAGT
GGATGCCAGGAATAAACTGTTCACCCAGACACCTACGATGTTATATATTCTGTGTAACCCGCCCCCTATT
TTGGG
