>Addgene plasmid #14354 | pAG305GPD-ccdB-DsRed | addgene partial sequence | sequence record 20947 | 14354 with GW3
CGGGGAAGAAGTGGCTGATCTCAGCCACCGCGAAAATGACATCAAAAACGCCATTAACCTGATGTTCTGG
GGAATATAAATGTCAGGCTCCCTTATACACAGCCAGTCTGCAGGTCGACCATAGTGACTGGATATGTTGT
GTTTTACAGTATTATGTAGTCTGTTTTTTATGCAAAATCTAATTTAATATATTGATATTTATATCATTTT
ACGTTTCTCGTTCAGCTTTCTTGTACAAAGTGGTGATGGGCTGCAGGAATTCGATATCAAGCTTAATGGA
CAACACCGAGGACGTCATCAAGGAGTTCATGCAGTTCAAGGTGCGCATGGAGGGCTCCGTGAACGGCCAC
TACTTCGAGATCGAGGGCGAGGGCGAGGGCAAGCCCTACGAGGGCACCCAGACCGCCAAGCTGCAGGTGA
CCAAGGGCGGCCCCCTGCCCTTCGCCTGGGACATCCTGTCCCCCCAGTTCCAGTACGGCTCCAAGGCCTA
CGTGAAGCACCCCGCCGACATCCCCGACTACATGAAGCTGTCCTTCCCCGAGGGCTTCACCTGGGAGCGC
TCCATGAACTTCGAGGACGGCGGCGTGGTGGAGGTGCAGCAGGACTCCTCCCTGCAGGACGGCACCTTCA
TCTACAAGGTGAAGTTCAAGGGCGTGAA
