>Addgene plasmid #14354 | pAG305GPD-ccdB-DsRed | addgene partial sequence | sequence record 128013 | Amp-R 5'-ATAATACCGCGCCACATAGC-3'
AAAACGTTCTTCGGGGCGAAAACTCTCAAGGATCTTACCGCTGTTGAGATCCAGTTCGATGTAACCCACT
CGTGCACCCAACTGATCTTCAGCATCTTTTACTTTCACCAGCGTTTCTGGGTGAGCAAAAACAGGAAGGC
AAAATGCCGCAAAAAAGGGAATAAGGGCGACACGGAAATGTTGAATACTCATACTCTTCCTTTTTCAATA
TTATTGAAGCATTTATCAGGGTTATTGTCTCATGAGCGGATACATATTTGAATGTATTTAGAAAAATAAA
CAAATAGGGGTTCCGCGCACATTTCCCCGAAAAGTGCCACCTGACGTCTAAGAAACCATTATTATCATGA
CATTAACCTATAAAAATAGGCGTATCACGAGGCCCTTTCGTCTCGCGCGTTTCGGTGATGACGGTGAAAA
CCTCTGACACATGCAGCTCCCGGAGACGGTCACAGCTTGTCTGTAAGCGGATGCCGGGAGCAGACAAGCC
CGTCAGGGCGCGTCAGCGGGTGTTGGCGGGTGTCGGGGCTGGCTTAACTATGCGGCATCAGAGCAGATTG
TACTGAGAGTGCACCATATCGACTACGTCGTTAAGGCCGTTTCTGACAGAGTAAAATTCTTGAGGGAACT
TTCACCATTATGGGAAATGGTTCAAGAAGGTATTGACTTAAACTCCATCAAATGGTCAGGTCATTGAGTG
TTTTTTATTTGTTGTATTT
