>Addgene plasmid #14354 | pAG305GPD-ccdB-DsRed | addgene partial sequence | sequence record 128014 | pGEX3 5'-CCGGGAGCTGCATGTGTCAGAGG-3'
ATCCTTGAGAGTTTTCGCCCCGAAGAACGTTTTCCAATGATGAGCACTTTTAAAGTTCTGCTATGTGGCG
CGGTATTATCCCGTATTGACGCCGGGCAAGAGCAACTCGGTCGCCGCATACACTATTCTCAGAATGACTT
GGTTGAGTACTCACCAGTCACAGAAAAGCATCTTACGGATGGCATGACAGTAAGAGAATTATGCAGTGCT
GCCATAACCATGAGTGATAACACTGCGGCCAACTTACTTCTGACAACGATCGGAGGACCGAAGGAGCTAA
CCGCTTTTTTGCACAACATGGGGGATCATGTAACTCGCCTTGATCGTTGGGAACCGGAGCTGAATGAAGC
CATACCAAACGACGAGCGTGACACCACGATGCCTGTAGCAATGGCAACAACGTTGCGCAAACTATTAACT
GGCGAACTACTTACTCTAGCTTCCCGGCAACAATTAATAGACTGGATGGAGGCGGATAAAGTTGCAGGAC
CACTTCTGCGCTCGGCCCTTCCGGCTGGCTGGTTTATTGCTGATAAATCTGGAGCCGGTGAGCGTGGGTC
TCGCGGTATCATTGCAGCACTGGGGCCAGATGGTAAGCCCTCCCGTATCGTAGTTATCTACACGACGGGG
AGTCAGGCAACTATGGATGAACGAAATAGACAGATCGCTGA
